Addgene plasmid #16443: MG15-luc (mut p53 binding sites)
Depositing lab: Bert Vogelstein. Depositing organization: Johns Hopkins University and School of Medicine. Publication: WAF1, a potential mediator of p53 tumor suppression. el-Deiry WS, Tokino T, Velculescu VE, Levy DB, Parsons R, Trent JM, Lin D, Mercer WE, Kinzler KW, Vogelstein B. Cell. 1993 Nov 19. 75(4):817-25. 10.1016/0092-8674(93)90500-P PubMed 8242752.
Backbone
  Vector backbone: n/a
  Vector type: Mammalian Expression, Luciferase
Growth in bacteria
  Bacterial resistance: Ampicillin, 100 μg/mL
  Growth temperature: 37°C
  Growth strain: DH5alpha
  Copy number: Unknown
Gene/Insert
  Gene/Insert name: p53-binding site (mutant)
  Entrez Gene: TP53 (a.k.a. BCC7, BMFS5, LFS1, P53, TRP53)
  Tag / fusion protein: luciferase (C terminal on backbone)
  Cloning method: Restriction Enzyme; 5′ cloning site EcoRV (destroyed during cloning); 3′ cloning site EcoRV (destroyed during cloning)
  Sequencing primers: 5′ M13pUC-Fwd; 3′ LucNRev
Terms and licenses: Academic/Nonprofit Terms; Industry Terms: Not Available to Industry
Depositor comments: MG15-Luc was cloned by inserting a HindIII-EcoRI fragment containing p53-binding elements (Kern et al Science 1992 May 8;256(5058):827-30) into the Hindlll-EcoRI sites of pBluescript II SK(+). A 200 bp EcoRI-BamHI fragment containing the polyoma promoter, and a 2.6 kb SacI luciferase cassette without promoter elements, were then cloned downstream. MG15 contains 15 copies of a mutated p53-binding sequence. Addgene has confirmed the presence of 8 of these copies. Direct repeats of the oligonucleotide MG (5'-CCTTAATGGACTTTAATGG- 3') were used for the p53 nonbinding control sequences.
How to cite: MG15-luc (mut p53 binding sites) was a gift from Bert Vogelstein (Addgene plasmid # 16443 ; http://n2t.net/addgene:16443 ; RRID:Addgene_16443)
