[The description below was written by a language model from this plasmid's Addgene catalogue record and pLannotate feature annotations shown in this document.]
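Description:
MG15-luc (mut p53 binding sites) is a mammalian luciferase reporter plasmid that serves as the non-binding control in p53 transactivation assays. The catalogue lists no formal backbone, but the depositor comments say it was assembled in pBluescript II SK(+). The feature table agrees with this, showing fragments of the pBluescript multiple cloning site, flanking T7 and T3 promoters, lacZα and lac promoter/operator remnants, and an f1 origin. The plasmid is propagated in E. coli through a high-copy ColE1/pUC-type origin and selected with ampicillin through the β-lactamase gene. No mammalian selection marker is annotated.

According to the depositor, the regulatory region consists of direct repeats of a mutated p53-binding oligonucleotide, nominally 15 copies. The repository's sequencing confirmed only 8 of these. The repeats sit upstream of a roughly 200 bp fragment carrying the polyoma promoter, followed by a promoterless luciferase cassette of about 2.6 kb. Neither the repeats nor the polyoma promoter is called out by the automated annotation. A short hit to a mouse Rosa26 homology arm in that upstream region is most likely a spurious match. The annotated cassette contains the firefly (Photinus pyralis) luciferase coding sequence, followed by SV40 small t intron and T antigen fragments and the SV40 polyadenylation signal, which provide splicing and 3′ end processing. Although the record lists luciferase as a "tag", it acts here as a transcriptional reporter rather than as a fusion partner.

Because the mutated repeats are not bound by p53, luciferase output after transfection reflects basal promoter activity. This gives a specificity baseline for comparison with a matching reporter that carries functional p53-binding sites.
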