Features (pLannotate 1.2.2; 22 found; start..end, strand, type, name):
    246..269     -  misc_feature   HA-R (fragment): right homology arm from intron 1 of the mouse Rosa26 gene (Soriano, 1999)
    387..406     +  misc_feature   MCS (fragment): pBluescript multiple cloning site
    405..450     -  misc_feature   MCS (fragment): pBluescript multiple cloning site
    480..2129    +  CDS            LUCI_PHOPY: Experimental evidence at protein level: Swiss-Prot protein existence level 1. Produces green light with a wavelength of 562 nm. From Photinus pyralis (Common eastern firefly) (Lampyris pyralis).
   2187..2261    +  CDS            small t antigen (fragment): SV40 (simian virus 40) small t antigen
   2263..2328    +  intron         small t intron: SV40 (simian virus 40) small t antigen intron
   2458..2478    +  CDS            SV40 NLS: nuclear localization signal of SV40 (simian virus 40) large T antigen
   2797..2880    +  CDS            large T antigen (fragment): large T antigen from SV40 (simian virus 40)
   2903..3037    +  polyA_signal   SV40 poly(A) signal: SV40 polyadenylation signal
   3033..3074    -  misc_feature   MCS (fragment): pBluescript multiple cloning site
   3087..3105    -  promoter       T3 promoter: promoter for bacteriophage T3 RNA polymerase
   3150..3166    -  protein_bind   lac operator: The lac repressor binds to the lac operator to inhibit transcription in E. coli. This inhibition can be relieved by adding lactose or isopropyl-β-D-thiogalactopyranoside (IPTG). lac repressor encoded by lacI
   3174..3204    -  promoter       lac promoter: promoter for the E. coli lac operon
   3219..3240    -  protein_bind   CAP binding site: CAP binding activates transcription in the presence of cAMP. E. coli catabolite activator protein
   3253..3345    -  CDS            lacI (fragment): lac repressor; lacI; The lac repressor binds to the lac operator to inhibit transcription in E. coli. This inhibition can be relieved by adding lactose or isopropyl-β-D-thiogalactopyranoside (IPTG).
   3528..4116    -  rep_origin     ori: high-copy-number ColE1/pMB1/pBR322/pUC origin of replication
   4287..5147    -  CDS            AmpR: β-lactamase; bla; confers resistance to ampicillin, carbenicillin, and related antibiotics
   5148..5252    -  promoter       AmpR promoter: bla
   5305..5733    -  rep_origin     f1 ori (sequence partly withheld): f1 bacteriophage origin of replication; arrow indicates direction of (+) strand synthesis
   5738..5895    -  CDS            lacZα (fragment): LacZα fragment of β-galactosidase; lacZ fragment
   5898..5916    +  promoter       T7 promoter: promoter for bacteriophage T7 RNA polymerase
   5925..8       -  misc_feature   MCS (fragment) (across the origin): pBluescript multiple cloning site
>Addgene plasmid #16443 | MG15-luc (mut p53 binding sites) | addgene full sequence | sequence record 220477 | Addgene NGS Result
AGCTTGATCCTTAATGGACTTTAATGGCCTTATGGACTTTAATGGCCTTAATGGACTTTAATGGCCTTAA
TGGACTTTAATGGCCTTAATGGACTTTAATGGCCTTAATGGACTTTAATGGCCTTAATGGACTTTAATGG
CCTTAATGGACTTTAATGGCCTTAATGGACTTTAATGGCCATCGAATTCGATCTGTTTTTTTTAGTATTA
AGCAGAGGCCGGGGGCCCCTGGCCTCCGCTTACTCTGGAGAAAAAGAAGAGAGGCATTCCAGAGGCAACT
TGTCAAAACAGGACTGGCGCCTTGGAGGCGCTGTGGGGCCACCCAAATTGATATAATTAAGCCCCAACCG
CCTCTTCCCGCCTCATTTCAGCCTCACCACCCTCGACAAGCTTATCGATACCGTCGGGGGATCCACTAGT
TCTAGAGCGGCCGCCACCGCGGTGGAGCTCGAGCTTGGCATTCCGGTACTGTTGGTAAAATGGAAGACGC
CAAAAACATAAAGAAAGGCCCGGCGCCATTCTATCCTCTAGAGGATGGAACCGCTGGAGAGCAACTGCAT
AAGGCTATGAAGAGATACGCCCTGGTTCCTGGAACAATTGCTTTTACAGATGCACATATCGAGGTGAACA
TCACGTACGCGGAATACTTCGAAATGTCCGTTCGGTTGGCAGAAGCTATGAAACGATATGGGCTGAATAC
AAATCACAGAATCGTCGTATGCAGTGAAAACTCTCTTCAATTCTTTATGCCGGTGTTGGGCGCGTTATTT
ATCGGAGTTGCAGTTGCGCCCGCGAACGACATTTATAATGAACGTGAATTGCTCAACAGTATGAACATTT
CGCAGCCTACCGTAGTGTTTGTTTCCAAAAAGGGGTTGCAAAAAATTTTGAACGTGCAAAAAAAATTACC
AATAATCCAGAAAATTATTATCATGGATTCTAAAACGGATTACCAGGGATTTCAGTCGATGTACACGTTC
GTCACATCTCATCTACCTCCCGGTTTTAATGAATACGATTTTGTACCAGAGTCCTTTGATCGTGACAAAA
CAATTGCACTGATAATGAATTCCTCTGGATCTACTGGGTTACCTAAGGGTGTGGCCCTTCCGCATAGAAC
TGCCTGCGTCAGATTCTCGCATGCCAGAGATCCTATTTTTGGCAATCAAATCATTCCGGATACTGCGATT
TTAAGTGTTGTTCCATTCCATCACGGTTTTGGAATGTTTACTACACTCGGATATTTGATATGTGGATTTC
GAGTCGTCTTAATGTATAGATTTGAAGAAGAGCTGTTTTTACGATCCCTTCAGGATTACAAAATTCAAAG
TGCGTTGCTAGTACCAACCCTATTTTCATTCTTCGCCAAAAGCACTCTGATTGACAAATACGATTTATCT
AATTTACACGAAATTGCTTCTGGGGGCGCACCTCTTTCGAAAGAAGTCGGGGAAGCGGTTGCAAAACGCT
TCCATCTTCCAGGGATACGACAAGGATATGGGCTCACTGAGACTACATCAGCTATTCTGATTACACCCGA
GGGGGATGATAAACCGGGCGCGGTCGGTAAAGTTGTTCCATTTTTTGAAGCGAAGGTTGTGGATCTGGAT
ACCGGGAAAACGCTGGGCGTTAATCAGAGAGGCGAATTATGTGTCAGAGGACCTATGATTATGTCCGGTT
ATGTAAACAATCCGGAAGCGACCAACGCCTTGATTGACAAGGATGGATGGCTACATTCTGGAGACATAGC
TTACTGGGACGAAGACGAACACTTCTTCATAGTTGACCGCTTGAAGTCTTTAATTAAATACAAAGGATAT
CAGGTGGCCCCCGCTGAATTGGAATCGATATTGTTACAACACCCCAACATCTTCGACGCGGGCGTGGCAG
GTCTTCCCGACGATGACGCCGGTGAACTTCCCGCCGCCGTTGTTGTTTTGGAGCACGGAAAGACGATGAC
GGAAAAAGAGATCGTGGATTACGTCGCCAGTCAAGTAACAACCGCGAAAAAGTTGCGCGGAGGAGTTGTG
TTTGTGGACGAAGTACCGAAAGGTCTTACCGGAAAACTCGACGCAAGAAAAATCAGAGAGATCCTCATAA
AGGCCAAGAAGGGCGGAAAGTCCAAATTGTAAAATGTAACTGTATTCAGCGATGACGAAATTCTTAGCTA
TTGTAATACTCTAGAGGATCTTTGTGAAGGAACCTTACTTCTGTGGTGTGACATAATTGGACAAACTACC
TACAGAGATTTAAAGCTCTAAGGTAAATATAAAATTTTTAAGTGTATAATGTGTTAAACTACTGATTCTA
ATTGTTTGTGTATTTTAGATTCCAACCTATGGAACTGATGAATGGGAGCAGTGGTGGAATGCCTTTAATG
AGGAAAACCTGTTTTGCTCAGAAGAAATGCCATCTAGTGATGATGAGGCTACTGCTGACTCTCAACATTC
TACTCCTCCAAAAAAGAAGAGAAAGGTAGAAGACCCCAAGGACTTTCCTTCAGAATTGCTAAGTTTTTTG
AGTCATGCTGTGTTTAGTAATAGAACTCTTGCTTGCTTTGCTATTTACACCACAAAGGAAAAAGCTGCAC
TGCTATACAAGAAAATTATGGAAAAATATTCTGTAACCTTTATAAGTAGGCATAACAGTTATAATCATAA
CATACTGTTTTTTCTTACTCCACACAGGCATAGAGTGTCTGCTATTAATAACTATGCTCAAAAATTGTGT
ACCTTTAGCTTTTTAATTTGTAAAGGGGTTAATAAGGAATATTTGATGTATAGTGCCTTGACTAGAGATC
ATAATCAGCCATACCACATTTGTAGAGGTTTTACTTGCTTTAAAAAACCTCCCACACCTCCCCCTGAACC
TGAAACATAAAATGAATGCAATTGTTGTTGTTAACTTGTTTATTGCAGCTTATAATGGTTACAAATAAAG
CAATAGCATCACAAATTTCACAAATAAAGCATTTTTTTCACTGCATTCTAGTTGTGGTTTGTCCAAACTC
ATCAATGTATCTTATCATGTCTGGATCCACTAGTTCTAGAGCGGCCGCCACCGCGGTGGAGCTCCAGCTT
TTGTTCCCTTTAGTGAGGGTTAATTTCGAGCTTGGCGTAATCATGGTCATAGCTGTTTCCTGTGTGAAAT
TGTTATCCGCTCACAATTCCACACAACATACGAGCCGGAAGCATAAAGTGTAAAGCCTGGGGTGCCTAAT
GAGTGAGCTAACTCACATTAATTGCGTTGCGCTCACTGCCCGCTTTCCAGTCGGGAAACCTGTCGTGCCA
GCTGCATTAATGAATCGGCCAACGCGCGGGGAGAGGCGGTTTGCGTATTGGGCGCTCTTCCGCTTCCTCG
CTCACTGACTCGCTGCGCTCGGTCGTTCGGCTGCGGCGAGCGGTATCAGCTCACTCAAAGGCGGTAATAC
GGTTATCCACAGAATCAGGGGATAACGCAGGAAAGAACATGTGAGCAAAAGGCCAGCAAAAGGCCAGGAA
CCGTAAAAAGGCCGCGTTGCTGGCGTTTTTCCATAGGCTCCGCCCCCCTGACGAGCATCACAAAAATCGA
CGCTCAAGTCAGAGGTGGCGAAACCCGACAGGACTATAAAGATACCAGGCGTTTCCCCCTGGAAGCTCCC
TCGTGCGCTCTCCTGTTCCGACCCTGCCGCTTACCGGATACCTGTCCGCCTTTCTCCCTTCGGGAAGCGT
GGCGCTTTCTCATAGCTCACGCTGTAGGTATCTCAGTTCGGTGTAGGTCGTTCGCTCCAAGCTGGGCTGT
GTGCACGAACCCCCCGTTCAGCCCGACCGCTGCGCCTTATCCGGTAACTATCGTCTTGAGTCCAACCCGG
TAAGACACGACTTATCGCCACTGGCAGCAGCCACTGGTAACAGGATTAGCAGAGCGAGGTATGTAGGCGG
TGCTACAGAGTTCTTGAAGTGGTGGCCTAACTACGGCTACACTAGAAGAACAGTATTTGGTATCTGCGCT
CTGCTGAAGCCAGTTACCTTCGGAAAAAGAGTTGGTAGCTCTTGATCCGGCAAACAAACCACCGCTGGTA
GCGGTGGTTTTTTTGTTTGCAAGCAGCAGATTACGCGCAGAAAAAAAGGATCTCAAGAAGATCCTTTGAT
CTTTTCTACGGGGTCTGACGCTCAGTGGAACGAAAACTCACGTTAAGGGATTTTGGTCATGAGATTATCA
AAAAGGATCTTCACCTAGATCCTTTTAAATTAAAAATGAAGTTTTAAATCAATCTAAAGTATATATGAGT
AAACTTGGTCTGACAGTTACCAATGCTTAATCAGTGAGGCACCTATCTCAGCGATCTGTCTATTTCGTTC
ATCCATAGTTGCCTGACTCCCCGTCGTGTAGATAACTACGATACGGGAGGGCTTACCATCTGGCCCCAGT
GCTGCAATGATACCGCGAGACCCACGCTCACCGGCTCCAGATTTATCAGCAATAAACCAGCCAGCCGGAA
GGGCCGAGCGCAGAAGTGGTCCTGCAACTTTATCCGCCTCCATCCAGTCTATTAATTGTTGCCGGGAAGC
TAGAGTAAGTAGTTCGCCAGTTAATAGTTTGCGCAACGTTGTTGCCATTGCTACAGGCATCGTGGTGTCA
CGCTCGTCGTTTGGTATGGCTTCATTCAGCTCCGGTTCCCAACGATCAAGGCGAGTTACATGATCCCCCA
TGTTGTGCAAAAAAGCGGTTAGCTCCTTCGGTCCTCCGATCGTTGTCAGAAGTAAGTTGGCCGCAGTGTT
ATCACTCATGGTTATGGCAGCACTGCATAATTCTCTTACTGTCATGCCATCCGTAAGATGCTTTTCTGTG
ACTGGTGAGTACTCAACCAAGTCATTCTGAGAATAGTGTATGCGGCGACCGAGTTGCTCTTGCCCGGCGT
CAATACGGGATAATACCGCGCCACATAGCAGAACTTTAAAAGTGCTCATCATTGGAAAACGTTCTTCGGG
GCGAAAACTCTCAAGGATCTTACCGCTGTTGAGATCCAGTTCGATGTAACCCACTCGTGCACCCAACTGA
TCTTCAGCATCTTTTACTTTCACCAGCGTTTCTGGGTGAGCAAAAACAGGAAGGCAAAATGCCGCAAAAA
AGGGAATAAGGGCGACACGGAAATGTTGAATACTCATACTCTTCCTTTTTCAATATTATTGAAGCATTTA
TCAGGGTTATTGTCTCATGAGCGGATACATATTTGAATGTATTTAGAAAAATAAACAAATAGGGGTTCCG
CGCACATTTCCCCGAAAAGTGCCACCTAAATTGTAAGCGTTAATATTTTGTTAAAATTCGCGTTAAATTT
TTGTTAAATCAGCTCATTTTTTAACCAATAGGCCGAAATCGGCAAAATCCCTTATAAATCAAAAGAATAG
ACCGAGATAGGGT
[37 nt withheld, positions 5404-5440]
AAAGAACGTGGACTCCAACGTCAAAGG
[49 nt withheld, positions 5468-5516]
T
[91 nt withheld, positions 5518-5608]
G
[124 nt withheld, positions 5610-5733]
CCCATTCGCCATTCAGGCTGCGCAACTGTTGGGAAGGGCGATCGGTGCGGGCCTCTTCGCTATTACGCCA
GCTGGCGAAAGGGGGATGTGCTGCAAGGCGATTAAGTTGGGTAACGCCAGGGTTTTCCCAGTCACGACGT
TGTAAAACGACGGCCAGTGAATTGTAATACGACTCACTATAGGGCGAATTGGGTACCGGGCCCCCCCTCG
AGGTCGACGGTATCGATA
