>Addgene plasmid #16443 | MG15-luc (mut p53 binding sites) | addgene partial sequence | sequence record 37343 | LucNrev 5'-CCTTATGCAGTTGCTCTCC-3'
TTATGTTTTTGGCGTCTTCCATTTTACCAACAGTACCGGAATGCCAAGCTCGAGCTCCACCGCGGTGGCG
GCCGCTCTAGAACTAGTGGATCCCCCGACGGTATCGATAAGCTTGTCGAGGGTGGTGAGGCTGAAATGAG
GCGGGAAGAGGCGGTTGGGGCTTAATTATATCAATTTGGGTGGCCCCACAGCGCCTCCAAGGCGCCAGTC
CTGTTTTGACAAGTTGCCTCTGGAATGCCTCTCTTCTTTTTCTCCAGAGTAAGCGGAGGCCAGGGGCCCC
CGGCCTCTGCTTAATACTAAAAAAAACAGATCGAATTCGATGGCCATTAAAGTCCATTAAGGCCATTAAA
GTCCATTAAGGCCATTAAAGTCCATTAAGGCCATTAAAGTCCATTAAGGCCATTAAAGTCCATTAAGGCC
ATTAAAGTCCATTAAGGCCATTAAAGTCCATTAAGGCCATTAAAGTCCATAAGGCCATTAAAGTCCATTA
AGGATCAAGCTTATCGATACCGTCGACCTCGAGGGGGGGCCCGGTACCCAATTCGCCCTATAGTGAGTCG
TATTACAATTCACTGGCCGTCGTTTTACAACGTCGTGACTGGGAAAACCCTGGCGTTACCCAACTTAATC
GCCTTGCAGCACATCCCCCTTTCGCCAGCTGGCGTAATAGCGAAGAGGCCCGCACCGATCGCCCTTCCCA
ACAGTTGCGCAGCCTGAATGGCGAATGGG
[116 nt withheld, positions 730-845]
